>Addgene plasmid #57518 | mEos4b-TOMM20-N-10 | addgene full sequence | sequence record 306066 | Addgene NGS Result
CATGCATTAGTTATTAATAGTAATCAATTACGGGGTCATTAGTTCATAGCCCATATATGGAGTTCCGCGT
TACATAACTTACGGTAAATGGCCCGCCTGGCTGACCGCCCAACGACCCCCGCCCATTGACGTCAATAATG
ACGTATGTTCCCATAGTAACGCCAATAGGGACTTTCCATTGACGTCAATGGGTGGAGTATTTACGGTAAA
CTGCCCACTTGGCAGTACATCAAGTGTATCATATGCCAAGTACGCCCCCTATTGACGTCAATGACGGTAA
ATGGCCCGCCTGGCATTATGCCCAGTACATGACCTTATGGGACTTTCCTACTTGGCAGTACATCTACGTA
TTAGTCATCGCTATTACCATGGTGATGCGGTTTTGGCAGTACATCAATGGGCGTGGATAGCGGTTTGACT
CACGGGGATTTCCAAGTCTCCACCCCATTGACGTCAATGGGAGTTTGTTTTGGCACCAAAATCAACGGGA
CTTTCCAAAATGTCGTAACAACTCCGCCCCATTGACGCAAATGGGCGGTAGGCGTGTACGGTGGGAGGTC
TATATAAGCAGAGCTGGTTTAGTGAACCGTCAGATCCGCTAGCGCCACCATGGTGGGTCGGAACAGCGCC
ATCGCCGCCGGTGTATGCGGGGCCCTTTTCATTGGGTACTGCATCTACTTCGACCGCAAAAGACGAAGTG
ACCCCAACTTCAAGAACAGGCTTCGAGAACGAAGAAAGAAACAGAAGCTTGCCAAGGAGAGAGCTGGGCT
TTCCAAGTTACCTGACCTTAAAGATGCTGAAGCTGTTCAGAAGTTCTTCCTTGAAGAAATACAGCTTGGT
GAAGAGTTACTAGCTCAAGGTGAATATGAGAAGGGCGTAGACCATCTGACAAATGCAATTGCTGTGTGTG
GACAGCCACAGCAGTTACTGCAGGTCTTACAGCAAACTCTTCCACCACCAGTGTTCCAGATGCTTCTGAC
TAAGCTCCCAACAATTAGTCAGAGAATTGTAAGTGCTCAGAGCTTGGCTGAAGATGATGTGGAAGGCGGT
AGCGGGGATCCACCGGTCGCCACCATGGTGAGTGCGATTAAGCCAGACATGAGGATCAAACTCCGTATGG
AAGGCAACGTAAACGGGCACCACTTTGTGATCGACGGAGATGGTACAGGCAAGCCTTATGAGGGAAAACA
GACCATGGATCTTGAAGTCAAAGAGGGCGGACCTCTGCCTTTTGCCTTTGATATCCTGACCACTGCATTC
CATTACGGCAACAGGGTATTCGTGAAATATCCAGACAACATACAAGACTATTTTAAGCAGTCGTTTCCTA
AGGGGTATTCGTGGGAACGAAGCTTGACTTTCGAAGACGGGGGCATTTGCAATGCCAGAAACGACATAAC
AATGGAAGGGGACACTTTCTATAATAAAGTTCGATTTTATGGTACCAACTTTCCCGCCAATGGTCCAGTT
ATGCAGAAGAAGACGCTGAAATGGGAGCCCTCCACTGAGAAAATGTATGTGCGTGATGGAGTGCTGACGG
GTGATATTGAGATGGCTTTGTTGCTTGAAGGAAATGCCCATTACCGATGTGACTTCAGAACTACTTACAA
AGCTAAGGAGAAGGGTGTCAAGTTACCAGGCGCCCACTTTGTGGACCACGCCATTGAGATTTTAAGCCAT
GACAAAGATTACAACAAGGTTAAGCTGTATGAGCATGCTGTTGCTCATTCTGGATTGCCTGACAATGCCA
GACGATAAGCGGCCGCGACTCTAGATCATAATCAGCCATACCACATTTGTAGAGGTTTTACTTGCTTTAA
AAAACCTCCCACACCTCCCCCTGAACCTGAAACATAAAATGAATGCAATTGTTGTTGTTAACTTGTTTAT
TGCAGCTTATAATGGTTACAAATAAAGCAATAGCATCACAAATTTCACAAATAAAGCATTTTTTTCACTG
CATTCTAGTTGTGGTTTGTCCAAACTCATCAATGTATCTTAAGGCGTAAATTGTAAGCGTTAATATTTTG
TTAAAATTCGCGTTAAATTTTTGTTAAATCAGCTCATTTTTTAACCAATAGGCCGAAATCGGCAAAATCC
CTTATAAATCAAAAGAATAGACCGAGATAGGGT
[37 nt withheld, positions 2134-2170]
AAAGAACGTGGACTCCAACGTCAAAGG
[49 nt withheld, positions 2198-2246]
T
[91 nt withheld, positions 2248-2338]
G
[124 nt withheld, positions 2340-2463]
CAGGTGGCACTTTTCGGGGAAATGTGCGCGGAACCCCTATTTGTTTATTTTTCTAAATACATTCAAATAT
GTATCCGCTCATGAGACAATAACCCTGATAAATGCTTCAATAATATTGAAAAAGGAAGAGTCCTGAGGCG
GAAAGAACCAGCTGTGGAATGTGTGTCAGTTAGGGTGTGGAAAGTCCCCAGGCTCCCCAGCAGGCAGAAG
TATGCAAAGCATGCATCTCAATTAGTCAGCAACCAGGTGTGGAAAGTCCCCAGGCTCCCCAGCAGGCAGA
AGTATGCAAAGCATGCATCTCAATTAGTCAGCAACCATAGTCCCGCCCCTAACTCCGCCCATCCCGCCCC
TAACTCCGCCCAGTTCCGCCCATTCTCCGCCCCATGGCTGACTAATTTTTTTTATTTATGCAGAGGCCGA
GGCCGCCTCGGCCTCTGAGCTATTCCAGAAGTAGTGAGGAGGCTTTTTTGGAGGCCTAGGCTTTTGCAAA
GATCGATCAAGAGACAGGATGAGGATCGTTTCGCATGATTGAACAAGATGGATTGCACGCAGGTTCTCCG
GCCGCTTGGGTGGAGAGGCTATTCGGCTATGACTGGGCACAACAGACAATCGGCTGCTCTGATGCCGCCG
TGTTCCGGCTGTCAGCGCAGGGGCGCCCGGTTCTTTTTGTCAAGACCGACCTGTCCGGTGCCCTGAATGA
ACTGCAAGACGAGGCAGCGCGGCTATCGTGGCTGGCCACGACGGGCGTTCCTTGCGCAGCTGTGCTCGAC
GTTGTCACTGAAGCGGGAAGGGACTGGCTGCTATTGGGCGAAGTGCCGGGGCAGGATCTCCTGTCATCTC
ACCTTGCTCCTGCCGAGAAAGTATCCATCATGGCTGATGCAATGCGGCGGCTGCATACGCTTGATCCGGC
TACCTGCCCATTCGACCACCAAGCGAAACATCGCATCGAGCGAGCACGTACTCGGATGGAAGCCGGTCTT
GTCGATCAGGATGATCTGGACGAAGAGCATCAGGGGCTCGCGCCAGCCGAACTGTTCGCCAGGCTCAAGG
CGAGCATGCCCGACGGCGAGGATCTCGTCGTGACCCATGGCGATGCCTGCTTGCCGAATATCATGGTGGA
AAATGGCCGCTTTTCTGGATTCATCGACTGTGGCCGGCTGGGTGTGGCGGACCGCTATCAGGACATAGCG
TTGGCTACCCGTGATATTGCTGAAGAGCTTGGCGGCGAATGGGCTGACCGCTTCCTCGTGCTTTACGGTA
TCGCCGCTCCCGATTCGCAGCGCATCGCCTTCTATCGCCTTCTTGACGAGTTCTTCTGAGCGGGACTCTG
GGGTTCGAAATGACCGACCAAGCGACGCCCAACCTGCCATCACGAGATTTCGATTCCACCGCCGCCTTCT
ATGAAAGGTTGGGCTTCGGAATCGTTTTCCGGGACGCCGGCTGGATGATCCTCCAGCGCGGGGATCTCAT
GCTGGAGTTCTTCGCCCACCCTAGGGGGAGGCTAACTGAAACACGGAAGGAGACAATACCGGAAGGAACC
CGCGCTATGACGGCAATAAAAAGACAGAATAAAACGCACGGTGTTGGGTCGTTTGTTCATAAACGCGGGG
TTCGGTCCCAGGGCTGGCACTCTGTCGATACCCCACCGAGACCCCATTGGGGCCAATACGCCCGCGTTTC
TTCCTTTTCCCCACCCCACCCCCCAAGTTCGGGTGAAGGCCCAGGGCTCGCAGCCAACGTCGGGGCGGCA
GGCCCTGCCATAGCCTCAGGTTACTCATATATACTTTAGATTGATTTAAAACTTCATTTTTAATTTAAAA
GGATCTAGGTGAAGATCCTTTTTGATAATCTCATGACCAAAATCCCTTAACGTGAGTTTTCGTTCCACTG
AGCGTCAGACCCCGTAGAAAAGATCAAAGGATCTTCTTGAGATCCTTTTTTTCTGCGCGTAATCTGCTGC
TTGCAAACAAAAAAACCACCGCTACCAGCGGTGGTTTGTTTGCCGGATCAAGAGCTACCAACTCTTTTTC
CGAAGGTAACTGGCTTCAGCAGAGCGCAGATACCAAATACTGTTCTTCTAGTGTAGCCGTAGTTAGGCCA
CCACTTCAAGAACTCTGTAGCACCGCCTACATACCTCGCTCTGCTAATCCTGTTACCAGTGGCTGCTGCC
AGTGGCGATAAGTCGTGTCTTACCGGGTTGGACTCAAGACGATAGTTACCGGATAAGGCGCAGCGGTCGG
GCTGAACGGGGGGTTCGTGCACACAGCCCAGCTTGGAGCGAACGACCTACACCGAACTGAGATACCTACA
GCGTGAGCTATGAGAAAGCGCCACGCTTCCCGAAGGGAGAAAGGCGGACAGGTATCCGGTAAGCGGCAGG
GTCGGAACAGGAGAGCGCACGAGGGAGCTTCCAGGGGGAAACGCCTGGTATCTTTATAGTCCTGTCGGGT
TTCGCCACCTCTGACTTGAGCGTCGATTTTTGTGATGCTCGTCAGGGGGGCGGAGCCTATGGAAAAACGC
CAGCAACGCGGCCTTTTTACGGTTCCTGGCCTTTTGCTGGCCTTTTGCTCACATGTTCTTTCCTGCGTTA
TCCCCTGATTCTGTGGATAACCGTATTACCGC
Features (pLannotate 1.2.2; 14 found; start..end, strand, type, name):
     68..371     +  enhancer       CMV enhancer: human cytomegalovirus immediate early enhancer
    372..575     +  promoter       CMV promoter: human cytomegalovirus (CMV) immediate early promoter
    610..1044    +  CDS            TOMM20: TOM20_HUMAN - Also known as KIAA0016. Experimental evidence at protein level: Swiss-Prot protein existence level 1. Central component of the receptor complex responsible for the recognition and translocation of cytosolically synthesized mitochondrial preproteins. Together with TOM22 functions as the transit peptide receptor at the surface of the mitochondrion outer membrane and facilitates the movement of preproteins into the TOM40 translocation pore (By similarity). Required for the translocation across the mitochondrial outer membrane of cytochrome P450 monooxygenases. From Homo sapiens (Hum
   1075..1758    +  CDS            mEos4b: fixation-resistant truly monomeric green-to-red photoswitchable fluorescent protein (Paez-Segala et al., 2015) derived from mEos2
   1774..1857    +  CDS            large T antigen (fragment): large T antigen from SV40 (simian virus 40)
   1880..2001    +  polyA_signal   SV40 poly(A) signal: SV40 polyadenylation signal
   2035..2463    -  rep_origin     f1 ori (sequence partly withheld): f1 bacteriophage origin of replication; arrow indicates direction of (+) strand synthesis
   2490..2594    +  promoter       AmpR promoter: bla
   2596..2953    +  promoter       SV40 promoter: SV40 enhancer and early promoter
   2988..3782    +  CDS            NeoR/KanR: aminoglycoside phosphotransferase from Tn5; aph(3')-II (or nptII); confers resistance to neomycin, kanamycin, and G418 (Geneticin®)
   3803..3955    +  CDS            ble (fragment): BLE_KLEPN - Experimental evidence at protein level: Swiss-Prot protein existence level 1. Binding protein with a strong affinity to the bleomycin family of antibiotics. Binds to CL990; an antimitotic-antibiotic compound. From Klebsiella pneumoniae.
   4014..4061    +  polyA_signal   HSV TK poly(A) signal: herpes simplex virus thymidine kinase polyadenylation signal (Cole and Stacy, 1985)
   4152..4168    -  polyA_signal   bGH poly(A) signal (fragment): bovine growth hormone polyadenylation signal
   4390..4978    +  rep_origin     ori: high-copy-number ColE1/pMB1/pBR322/pUC origin of replication
