[The description below was written by a language model from this plasmid's Addgene catalogue record and pLannotate feature annotations shown in this document.]
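Description:
mEos4b-TOMM20-N-10 is a mammalian expression plasmid built on the mEos4b-N1 backbone, an N1-style fluorescent protein fusion vector. It encodes human TOMM20 fused at its C terminus to the photoconvertible fluorescent protein mEos4b. The sequenced plasmid is about 5.1 kb. It replicates in E. coli from a high-copy ColE1/pUC-type origin and also carries an f1 phage origin. A single NeoR/KanR (aminoglycoside phosphotransferase) gene serves as the marker in both hosts. The bacterial AmpR (bla) promoter drives it for kanamycin selection, and the SV40 enhancer/early promoter drives it for G418 selection of transfected mammalian cells, with an HSV TK polyadenylation signal downstream. The short annotated fragments of ble, SV40 large T antigen and the bGH poly(A) signal are probably backbone remnants or partial matches by the annotation software, not functional elements.

The expression cassette uses the human CMV immediate-early enhancer and promoter to drive the TOMM20 coding sequence. This is followed, after a short spacer in the feature coordinates, by mEos4b, and the cassette ends with the SV40 poly(A) signal. TOMM20 is a receptor component of the translocase of the outer mitochondrial membrane, so the fusion places the fluorophore on the mitochondrial outer membrane and marks that organelle. mEos4b is a monomeric, fixation-resistant green-to-red photoswitchable protein derived from mEos2. The record lists excitation/emission of 505/516 nm for the green state and 569/581 nm for the red state. The construct is intended as a mitochondrial membrane localization marker for fluorescence imaging in mammalian cells, and the photoconversion makes it suitable for techniques that rely on switchable fluorophores. The cloning method is not recorded.
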