Addgene plasmid #57518: mEos4b-TOMM20-N-10
Purpose: Localization: Mitochondrial Membrane, Excitation: 505 / 569, Emission: 516 / 581
Depositing lab: Michael Davidson & Loren Looger. Depositing organization: Florida State University, Tallahassee.
Backbone
  Vector backbone: mEos4b-N1
  Backbone size w/o insert (bp): 4750
  Vector type: Mammalian Expression
  Selectable markers: Neomycin (select with G418)
Growth in bacteria
  Bacterial resistance: Kanamycin, 50 μg/mL
  Growth temperature: 37°C
  Growth strain: DH5alpha
  Copy number: High Copy
Gene/Insert
  Gene/Insert name: TOMM20 (alt name: NM_014765.2)
  Species: H. sapiens (human)
  Entrez Gene: TOMM20 (a.k.a. MAS20, MOM19, TOM20)
  Promoter: CMV
  Tag / fusion protein: mEos4b (C terminal on backbone)
  Cloning method: Unknown
  Sequencing primers: 5′ CMV-F; 3′ SV40pA-R
Terms and licenses: Academic/Nonprofit Terms; Industry Terms
Depositor comments: . Excitation = 505 / 569; Emission = 516 / 581
How to cite: mEos4b-TOMM20-N-10 was a gift from Michael Davidson & Loren Looger (Addgene plasmid # 57518 ; http://n2t.net/addgene:57518 ; RRID:Addgene_57518)
