>Addgene plasmid #57518 | mEos4b-TOMM20-N-10 | depositor partial sequence | sequence record 88659 | insert sequence
ATGATTTAACGGTTCAGATCCGCTAGCGCCACCATGGTGGGTCGGAACAGCGCCATCGCCGCCGGTGTAT
GCGGGGCCCTTTTCATTGGGTACTGCATCTACTTCGACCGCAAAAGACGAAGTGACCCCAACTTCAAGAA
CAGGCTTCGAGAACGAAGAAAGAAACAGAAGCTTGCCAAGGAGAGAGCTGGGCTTTCCAAGTTACCTGAC
CTTAAAGATGCTGAAGCTGTTCAGAAGTTCTTCCTTGAAGAAATACAGCTTGGTGAAGAGTTACTAGCTC
AAGGTGAATATGAGAAGGGCGTAGACCATCTGACAAATGCAATTGCTGTGTGTGGACAGCCACAGCAGTT
ACTGCAGGTCTTACAGCAAACTCTTCCACCACCAGTGTTCCAGATGCTTCTGACTAAGCTCCCAACAATT
AGTCAGAGAATTGTAAGTGCTCAGAGCTTGGCTGAAGATGATGTGGAAGGCGGTAGCGGGGATCCACCGG
TCGCCACCATGGTGAGTGCGATTAAGCCAGACATGAGGATCAAACTCCGTATGGAAGGCAACGTAAACGG
GCACCACTTTGTGATCGACGGAGATGGTACAGGCAAGCCTTATGAGGGAAAACAGACCATGGATCTTGAA
GTCAAAGAGGGCGGACCTCTGCCTTTTGCCTTTGATATCCTGACCACTGCATTCCATTACGGCAACAGGG
TATTCGTGAAATATCCAGACAACATACAAGACTATTTTAAGCAGTCGTTTCCTAAGGGGTATTCGTGGGA
ACGAAGCTTGACTTTCGAAGACGGGGGCATTTGCAATGCCAGAAACGACATAACAATGGAAGGGGACACT
TTCTATAATAAAGTTCGATTTTATGGTACCAACTTTCCCGCCAATGGTCCAGTTATGCAGAAGAAGACGC
TGAAATGGGAGCCCTCCACTGAGAAAATGTATGTGCGTGATGGAGTGCTGACGGGTGATATTGAGATGGC
TTTGTTGCTTGAAGGAAATGCCCATTACCGATGTGACTTCAGAACTACTTACAAAGCTAAGGAGAAGGGT
GTCAAGTTACCAGGCGCCCACTTTGTGGACCACGCCATTGAGATTTTAAGCCATGACAAAGATTACAACA
AGGTTAAGCTGTATGAGCATGCTGTTGCTCATTCTGGATTGCCTGACAATGCCAGACGATAAGCGGCCGC
GACTCTAGATCATAATCAGCCATACCCACCATTTGT
