>Addgene plasmid #57518 | mEos4b-TOMM20-N-10 | addgene partial sequence | sequence record 109453 | CMV-F 5'-CGCAAATGGGCGGTAGGCGTG-3'
TGGTTTAGTGACCGTCAGATCCGCTAGCGCCACCATGGTGGGTCGGAACAGCGCCATCGCCGCCGGTGTA
TGCGGGGCCCTTTTCATTGGGTACTGCATCTACTTCGACCGCAAAAGACGAAGTGACCCCAACTTCAAGA
ACAGGCTTCGAGAACGAAGAAAGAAACAGAAGCTTGCCAAGGAGAGAGCTGGGCTTTCCAAGTTACCTGA
CCTTAAAGATGCTGAAGCTGTTCAGAAGTTCTTCCTTGAAGAAATACAGCTTGGTGAAGAGTTACTAGCT
CAAGGTGAATATGAGAAGGGCGTAGACCATCTGACAAATGCAATTGCTGTGTGTGGACAGCCACAGCAGT
TACTGCAGGTCTTACAGCAAACTCTTCCACCACCAGTGTTCCAGATGCTTCTGACTAAGCTCCCAACAAT
TAGTCAGAGAATTGTAAGTGCTCAGAGCTTGGCTGAAGATGATGTGGAAGGCGGTAGCGGGGATCCACCG
GTCGCCACCATGGTGAGTGCGATTAAGCCAGACATGAGGATCAAACTCCGTATGGAAGGCAACGTAAACG
GGCACCACTTTGTGATCGACGGAGATGGTACAGGCAAGCCTTATGAGGGAAAACAGACCATGGATCTTGA
AGTCAAAGAGGGCGGACCTCTGCCTTTTGCCTTTGATATCCTGACCACTGCATTCCATTACGGCAACAGG
GTATTCGTGAAATATCCAGACAACATACAAGACTATTTTAAGCAGTCGTTTCCTAAGGGGTATTCGTGGG
AACGAAGCTTG
